>Addgene plasmid #63694 | p3.2mar-GFP | depositor full sequence | sequence record 106193 | p3.2mar-GFP sequence 9627 bps
CCACCTAAATTGTAAGCGTTAATATTTTGTTAAAATTCGCGTTAAATTTTTGTTAAATCAGCTCATTTTT
TAACCAATAGGCCGAAATCGGCAAAATCCCTTATAAATCAAAAGAATAGACCGAGATAGGGT
[37 nt withheld, positions 133-169]
AAAGAACGTGGACTCCAACGTCAAAGG
[49 nt withheld, positions 197-245]
T
[91 nt withheld, positions 247-337]
CACAATGACGGCTACTACATGGTGCCATTCCTTCCTCTTTATAGGAATGGAGACTACCTCCTGTCCAACA
AGGCTCTTGGATACGAGTACGCCTACCTGTTGGACCCAGGTCATTGCACAACACCAGAAATGCCCTCTGA
TCTGCAAAAGACGTGAATATCTGTTCAGACACCCATATCCACTCTGTTCCACACAGGTCAGAGGTTTGTC
CAGGAGTTCTTGACAGAGGTGTAAAAAGTACTCAAAAATTTTACTCAAGTGAAAGTACAAGTACTTAGGG
AAAATTTTACTCAATTAAAAGTAAAAGTATCTGGCTAGAATCTTACTTGAGTAAAAGTAAAAAAGTACTC
CATTAAAATTGTACTTGAGTATTAAGGAAGTAAAAGTAAAAGCAAGAAAGAAAACTAGAGATTCTTGTTT
AAGCTTTTAATCTCAAAAAACATTAAATGAAATGCATACAAGGTTTTATCCTGCTTTAGAACTGTTTGTA
TTTAATTATCAAACTATAAGACAGACAATCTAATGCCAGTACACGCTACTCAAAGTTGTAAAACCTCAGA
TTTAACTTCAGTAGAAGCTGATTCTCAAAATTGTTAGTGTCAAGCCTAGCTCTTTTGGGGCTGAAAAGCA
ATCCTGCAGTGCTGAAAAGCCTCTCACAGGCAGCCGATGCGGGAAGAGGTGTATTAGTCTTGATAGAGAG
GCTGCAAATAGCAGGAAACGTGAGCAGAGACTCCCTGGTGTCTGAAACACAGGCCAGATAGGCCACATGG
TGTGGGAGAGCAGTGATCGTTCTTTCAAACTATTTCACTGTTTGTTTTGTTTTAGTCATCATCATCGTCT
CCTTTGTTTCCCCAACAGTGTTGAAGGCCAGAAATTGATCATGTCTCTCTCCCTTATTGTTTCAGGGGTT
CCCGATAAGACAAAAACAAAAGAATTCCAGGTAGAGCATGTCAGCTATTGAAGTAAAGTCTTACCACAGA
CACAAGCGCTGATAAAACAGCGGCTGCTTTGTTTAAATGTGTATCATGTGTTGCTCACCAGGGATCTTCT
TTCTTTATTTTCTTTCAGCCTGCAGTGGTTCATTTGCAGGGTCAGGAGACGACCATCCAAGTGAGAGAAG
GTGGGGCTTCCGTCCGCTCGGTCTCTTGTAGTTGCGCCGCTGTCTTTGACGCAAAGTCATTAACGTGTCA
ACACCCTTTGTCACAGAACCGGGCCTGCAACTGTTACCGCTACACACGGACTTACACCACAACGAATATA
TAACCTGCTAACCATATTTACTTTACTAGGGTTGTGTATGATTTTGGTTAAGCGGAAGTAATCTTCTAGC
TATTACACGATTAGTTCAGTAGGCTTGTATTTTAAATCAGACGTGTCAGACTTGGCCAGAGCTGAACCCT
CGAATGTTAGCAGGTTGAAGTCATCCTGCATCATTTGTGTGTGTGTGTGTGTGAGAATCATGAGATGGTT
TATATATTCCGCCAGTGCTGAGCTCTGGTTGTAGTTAAACCCTGCTGAGAGCTGTTTTATGTTGACTGTG
CGCCTCTTGTTTGTTTGTTGTTGCATGCTTAGATCTTTCTGAAGGCATCCTCAGGAACTGGAAGATGGTG
TCCATCCATCACCGGGTGTTTAAAATGCACTCCCGCTCTGGAGAGCTAGAGGTGCTGCTGGACGGTGTCT
ACTTCATCTATAGTCAGGTAGAAGTGAGTACGGTCCTTGACGTAACTCTTATGATTTACAGTTCGGAGTG
AAAAGAACTGGCAGCTTCTCTGTAGCTAAGCGTAAAAACCTGTTCCATTGATCTACCCATCAATGTTTGA
CTTTTATTATGAGAATATTTTCACTCTCCCTAGGTGGACGTCTATAACTCAAACCCGTGTTCGCTACTCC
GAAATTCCAGCTGTTCTAGTTTTTAAATAATCTCTTTAATATCGTGTGTGGATCTCTTTTGACTACCCCT
CTTAGTCGGCTGTGAATTGTATGTCCTCGCCAGGTGTACTACCTCAACTTCACCGACATTGCCAGCTACG
AGGTGATGGTGGATTCCAACCCGTTCCTCCGCTGCACCTGCAGCATCGAGACGGGCCAGCGCAAGTTCAA
CACGTGCTACACGGCCGGGGTCAGCCTGCTCCGTGCCGGCCAGAGGATCTCCATACGCATAGTGTATGAG
GACACGCTCATCAGCATGACCAACCACACCACCTTCCTGGGAAGCGTCAGGCTTGGAGAGGCTCCATCTG
CTGGACAAAACTGATAACTACACAACCACCGGGCCTCTACGTGAAATGCCCCCCACCCCTCCTTCCCACA
CTCTGTTCAGAGGAAACTTAAATCCTCCCAGTAATTGACATTGAGGAACCCCCCCCCCCCCCCACTTGGA
CTTGGGGACTTATGTCACCTTCACAGGTCTGCATTAAGAAGAAGTGTATAGACCGCCCCACTTTGCCCTC
ACGTTGACTCTGTGCAAAGAGATCAGCCGTGATGAGCCTAAAAAACAAAAAAAAGGGTTTCTATTTCTAG
TCACCATCTGGTGTCAACACAGACGACATCTCTCTTTATAACCAGAAAGGACACTGCGCTGACATATACT
TAATATTTACATATTGTCAAGTGCTGCTGAATGATAATCTCGTATCGCCAAAAAACTCCAGCTATTCCAA
ATGCTCTATTTGCAGTTTTTTATAGTTGGTCATTTTAATTCATTGAATTATATTAACAGGTATAAGTAGG
TGGTTTAACATGCGCTTATTAGCACCATATGCCACTGGGTTATTCAAAAAAAGGTTCAAAGCAAGTATAA
AGATATCTATGCAAGGCTGAGAAAAGAAACATTAAAACTGGAGTTATAAGGTATTCACAGACCAACAGCA
CTATATATTTTGCACATATTTGCACTACAGCATCCCTGCAGAATATCAGAGATATGTTTTGTTACAGTGC
TATTGTTTGGTCACCGTATGAATGAATCCATGTGGAAAAATGATAGTTGTTTATACGTCTCTGTACATAT
TGTATATAAAAAGGGATATACTTTTGTAAATGGAGTTGATTGATGGATTAAAATGTTTAATTTTCTGTCT
AAATGCATTTGTCTGTCTTGTGTTTGTGTAGCTATGGTATTGATTTAAAGGGCTAAACGTGTCTCCTATT
TTGGACACTGCTGGCACGGGTTTTGACAAGTGATGTTCTCTGTGGCCTTTGGCTCCATTAAAATGTTGCT
TTTACTTTGCAAGTTTTACAACACACTTCAAATTTGGCTGTAATCTTCGTAGTATCTAAATTAGTTCCAT
CTTGAGAGTCAGAGAGAAGATGGTTCCTCATTTTGAAACTTTACATTTAGGTTTCCGGGGGTTAACCAGA
GTGTGACCTCACCCATTTGAGTAACTTCAGGACATGCAGTCTGCGTCTTCCTTCTCACGATGCTTTACAG
CGCCTTATTGTCACTAGCAGCATTTATGTTTTGTCTTAGTGTTTTCCTGGTGCACAGAGCCAGTGTTTTA
GAAAATGATTTGCGCAAACTCCAAGGGGACATAATTCTACAATTCAATCAGCCACGTTCTGAGGGAGTCA
ATGGGAAAATGGCCAAGATGTCTGAAAGAAGGGAGGTATGTCACTGATTATGGAGGATGTAGTCATCTTG
GACATTGTACTACTGAGATTTATGCCATTAGTGAGTGTTCAGATAGCGCTGCAATAACACATTTTGTCCT
AATGCTCTGTTTTCTCTAAGGACATAAAGCCAAGTACTTTGCCAAACAGTCTGAGTTCTCTGAAGGTTTC
TTCCAGGAGAGTGAAACGGCAACAGGGCAGCTGCAGAGGTGAACTAAAAATGTGTCCATTAGTTACGGTC
TAATCTTGTAGTGAGACCATAAACACTATATACTAAGTTAATTGAATTAAAGTATTATGTTTATTTCCTC
CTCCTGCCAGCTCCAACAGGCCAGATAGGCCCCTTACGTACGCTAGCGGGCCCGATATCACCGGGGGATC
CTTCAGGGGTGTCGCTTGGTTATTTCCAAAAATCAAATTAATTTTATTAAACTATTAGAACGAGCATGTT
TTGTCTATATGCTACAGAAGATAAAAAATAATAGGAGTTAACAGTTATAAAACAACACACTTTGTTTCTA
TTGATTGTTGACCACACTGGGGTCTCATTAAGTTAGATTAAAGACACACTAACTGGGTCAAAAGCAGCAG
ATTGATTTCATAGCACCAGGGTAAACTTTCTAACACTTTTACGGCAATCATATACATTAAAATTAAATAC
AGACCACGACTGAACAAGGAGGATGATCTCCAATATTAAACAAAGAGACTTGTGCCTATTTCTCTGAGGG
TAAACATGACCTCTCAAGTTAGCAAGTTGTTTTTAACACTACAAAAATAGTTAAGACTGCAATCCCAGAA
TAAAGTATTGGTTTTAACCAATCAATATAGTACAGTAAACATCCATTTGTTTTGTTGAAACGTTAAACAA
ATCTGACCAAAGCTATTAGCTTATATAAAACAGGTTTGCCTTCTATGTAGCTGAAAACACCACAGGCCCG
ATTTTGCTACTGTGTAAAACATTTCAGCAAGATTTTTTTATTGCATTTTTTTTTACTGAATCGTTCAAAC
ATTTTATCATTTTAGTTTGTTCATTCATTGCAACTGGAAAAACAACACATCACACAACCGCACATATTTC
AGCAATAAGTACAATAAAACACTCAAATAAAAAAAACATTTTAAATCTCTTTGTATTTTTGACCGCTGTT
TCGCGTAATTTCACGGTAAAACTCTGGAAATCTCCACTACATTCCTCTCAGCGGCTCCTCTCAATGACAG
CTGAAGAAGTGACGCGGCTGCCTGCTGTGTTTTGATTGGTCGAATTCACTGGAGGCTTCCAGAACAGTGT
AGAGTCTGAACGGGTGCGCGCTCTGCTGTATTTAAAGGGCGAAAGAGAGACCGCAGAGAAACTCAACCGA
AGAGAAGCGACTTGACAAAGAAGAAAAGAGCAGCCTGACAGGACTTTTTCCCCGACGAGGTGTTTATTCG
CTCTATTTAAGAATCTACTGTAAGGTAAGTCTCAATATATTGTACTCTATTGGCTAATCAGAATTATATA
GAGATTATATGTACTTAATGTCAAAAAATCAACTTTGTATATGTAATCTTTTTACATGTGGACTGCCTAT
GTTCATCTTATTTTAGGTCTACTAGAAAATTATATTTCCCGTTTTCACAATAAGGATTTTTAAAAAAAGC
AATGAACAGACGGGCATTTACTTTATGTTGCTGACATTATTTTATATGAGCATAATAACCATAAATACTA
GCAAATGTCCTAAATGAATTTGTGTTAATGTTGTCTACAAAAGAAAATTAGCGTTTTACTTGTACAACTA
ATAATAACTTGGTTATTAAGAGAATTTCACTTGTTGACTAGAAAAATCCTTTCATAATGAAACAATTGCA
CCATAAATTGTATAAATATAAAATTAATTCTAATTGTTTTTTTTTCCTGCAGTCGACGGTCGCCACCATG
GTGAGCAAGGGCGAGGAGCTGTTCACCGGGGTGGTGCCCATCCTGGTCGAGCTGGACGGCGACGTAAACG
GCCACAAGTTCAGCGTGTCCGGCGAGGGCGAGGGCGATGCCACCTACGGCAAGCTGACCCTGAAGTTCAT
CTGCACCACCGGCAAGCTGCCCGTGCCCTGGCCCACCCTCGTGACCACCCTGACCTACGGCGTGCAGTGC
TTCAGCCGCTACCCCGACCACATGAAGCAGCACGACTTCTTCAAGTCCGCCATGCCCGAAGGCTACGTCC
AGGAGCGCACCATCTTCTTCAAGGACGACGGCAACTACAAGACCCGCGCCGAGGTGAAGTTCGAGGGCGA
CACCCTGGTGAACCGCATCGAGCTGAAGGGCATCGACTTCAAGGAGGACGGCAACATCCTGGGGCACAAG
CTGGAGTACAACTACAACAGCCACAACGTCTATATCATGGCCGACAAGCAGAAGAACGGCATCAAGGTGA
ACTTCAAGATCCGCCACAACATCGAGGACGGCAGCGTGCAGCTCGCCGACCACTACCAGCAGAACACCCC
CATCGGCGACGGCCCCGTGCTGCTGCCCGACAACCACTACCTGAGCACCCAGTCCGCCCTGAGCAAAGAC
CCCAACGAGAAGCGCGATCACATGGTCCTGCTGGAGTTCGTGACCGCCGCCGGGATCACTCTCGGCATGG
ACGAGCTGTACAAGTAAAGCGACATCGATGATGATCCAGACATGATAAGATACATTGATGAGTTTGGACA
AACCACAACTAGAATGCAGTGAAAAAAATGCTTTATTTGTGAAATTTGTGATGCTATTGCTTTATTTGTA
ACCATTATAAGCTGCAATAAACAAGTTAACAACAACAATTGCATTCATTTTATGTTTCAGGTTCAGGGGG
AGGTGTGGGAGGTTTTTTAAAGCAAGTAAAACCTCTACAAATGTGGTATGGCTGATTATGATCCTCTAGA
TCTTGAATGAATCTTTATTTACACCACTTAAAGAAAAGAATTCGCGAAGATACGGCCACGGGTGCTCTTG
ATCCTGTGGCTGATTTTGGACTGTGCTGCTCGCAGCTGCTGATGAATCACATACTTCCTCCATTTTCTTC
CACTGATTGACTGTTATAATTTCCCTAATTTCCAGGTCAAGGTGCTGTGCATTGTGGTAATAGATGTGAC
ATGACGTCACTTCCAAAGGACCAATGAACATGTCTGACCAATTTCATATAATGTGAAAACGATTTTCATA
GGCAGAATAAATAACATTTAAATTAAACTGGGCATCAGCGCAATTCAATTGGTTTGGTAATAGCAAGGGA
AAATAGAATGAAGTGATCTCCAAAAAATAAGTACTTTTTGACTGTAAATAAAATTGTAAGGAGTAAAAAG
TACTTTTTTTTCTAAAAAAATGTAATTAAGTAAAAGTAAAAGTATTGATTTTTAATTGTACTCAAGTAAA
GTAAAAATCCCCAAAAATAATACTTAAGTACAGTAATCAAGTAAAATTACTCAAGTACTTTACACCTCTG
CGGCCGCCACCGCGGTGGAGCTCCAGCTTTTGTTCCCTTTAGTGAGGGTTAATTGCGCGCTTGGCGTAAT
CATGGTCATAGCTGTTTCCTGTGTGAAATTGTTATCCGCTCACAATTCCACACAACATACGAGCCGGAAG
CATAAAGTGTAAAGCCTGGGGTGCCTAATGAGTGAGCTAACTCACATTAATTGCGTTGCGCTCACTGCCC
GCTTTCCAGTCGGGAAACCTGTCGTGCCAGCTGCATTAATGAATCGGCCAACGCGCGGGGAGAGGCGGTT
TGCGTATTGGGCGCTCTTCCGCTTCCTCGCTCACTGACTCGCTGCGCTCGGTCGTTCGGCTGCGGCGAGC
GGTATCAGCTCACTCAAAGGCGGTAATACGGTTATCCACAGAATCAGGGGATAACGCAGGAAAGAACATG
TGAGCAAAAGGCCAGCAAAAGGCCAGGAACCGTAAAAAGGCCGCGTTGCTGGCGTTTTTCCATAGGCTCC
GCCCCCCTGACGAGCATCACAAAAATCGACGCTCAAGTCAGAGGTGGCGAAACCCGACAGGACTATAAAG
ATACCAGGCGTTTCCCCCTGGAAGCTCCCTCGTGCGCTCTCCTGTTCCGACCCTGCCGCTTACCGGATAC
CTGTCCGCCTTTCTCCCTTCGGGAAGCGTGGCGCTTTCTCATAGCTCACGCTGTAGGTATCTCAGTTCGG
TGTAGGTCGTTCGCTCCAAGCTGGGCTGTGTGCACGAACCCCCCGTTCAGCCCGACCGCTGCGCCTTATC
CGGTAACTATCGTCTTGAGTCCAACCCGGTAAGACACGACTTATCGCCACTGGCAGCAGCCACTGGTAAC
AGGATTAGCAGAGCGAGGTATGTAGGCGGTGCTACAGAGTTCTTGAAGTGGTGGCCTAACTACGGCTACA
CTAGAAGGACAGTATTTGGTATCTGCGCTCTGCTGAAGCCAGTTACCTTCGGAAAAAGAGTTGGTAGCTC
TTGATCCGGCAAACAAACCACCGCTGGTAGCGGTGGTTTTTTTGTTTGCAAGCAGCAGATTACGCGCAGA
AAAAAAGGATCTCAAGAAGATCCTTTGATCTTTTCTACGGGGTCTGACGCTCAGTGGAACGAAAACTCAC
GTTAAGGGATTTTGGTCATGAGATTATCAAAAAGGATCTTCACCTAGATCCTTTTAAATTAAAAATGAAG
TTTTAAATCAATCTAAAGTATATATGAGTAAACTTGGTCTGACAGTTACCAATGCTTAATCAGTGAGGCA
CCTATCTCAGCGATCTGTCTATTTCGTTCATCCATAGTTGCCTGACTCCCCGTCGTGTAGATAACTACGA
TACGGGAGGGCTTACCATCTGGCCCCAGTGCTGCAATGATACCGCGAGACCCACGCTCACCGGCTCCAGA
TTTATCAGCAATAAACCAGCCAGCCGGAAGGGCCGAGCGCAGAAGTGGTCCTGCAACTTTATCCGCCTCC
ATCCAGTCTATTAATTGTTGCCGGGAAGCTAGAGTAAGTAGTTCGCCAGTTAATAGTTTGCGCAACGTTG
TTGCCATTGCTACAGGCATCGTGGTGTCACGCTCGTCGTTTGGTATGGCTTCATTCAGCTCCGGTTCCCA
ACGATCAAGGCGAGTTACATGATCCCCCATGTTGTGCAAAAAAGCGGTTAGCTCCTTCGGTCCTCCGATC
GTTGTCAGAAGTAAGTTGGCCGCAGTGTTATCACTCATGGTTATGGCAGCACTGCATAATTCTCTTACTG
TCATGCCATCCGTAAGATGCTTTTCTGTGACTGGTGAGTACTCAACCAAGTCATTCTGAGAATAGTGTAT
GCGGCGACCGAGTTGCTCTTGCCCGGCGTCAATACGGGATAATACCGCGCCACATAGCAGAACTTTAAAA
GTGCTCATCATTGGAAAACGTTCTTCGGGGCGAAAACTCTCAAGGATCTTACCGCTGTTGAGATCCAGTT
CGATGTAACCCACTCGTGCACCCAACTGATCTTCAGCATCTTTTACTTTCACCAGCGTTTCTGGGTGAGC
AAAAACAGGAAGGCAAAATGCCGCAAAAAAGGGAATAAGGGCGACACGGAAATGTTGAATACTCATACTC
TTCCTTTTTCAATATTATTGAAGCATTTATCAGGGTTATTGTCTCATGAGCGGATACATATTTGAATGTA
TTTAGAAAAATAAACAAATAGGGGTTCCGCGCACATTTCCCCGAAAAGTG
Features (pLannotate 1.2.2; 16 found; start..end, strand, type, name):
      7..337     -  rep_origin     f1 ori (fragment) (sequence partly withheld): f1 bacteriophage origin of replication; arrow indicates direction of (+) strand synthesis
    335..562     +  CDS            tyr (fragment) (sequence partly withheld): TYRO_ORYLA - Also known as tyro. Experimental evidence at transcript level: Swiss-Prot protein existence level 2. This is a copper-containing oxidase that functions in the formation of pigments such as melanins and other polyphenolic compounds. From Oryzias latipes (Japanese rice fish) (Japanese killifish).
   1909..2043    +  CDS            EDA (fragment): EDA_HUMAN - Also known as ED1, EDA2. Experimental evidence at protein level: Swiss-Prot protein existence level 1. [Isoform 3]: Binds only to the receptor EDA2R. From Homo sapiens (Human).
   2328..2579    +  CDS            EDA (fragment): EDA_HUMAN - Also known as ED1, EDA2. Experimental evidence at protein level: Swiss-Prot protein existence level 1. [Isoform 3]: Binds only to the receptor EDA2R. From Homo sapiens (Human).
   5865..6584    +  CDS            EGFP: the original enhanced GFP (Yang et al., 1996) mammalian codon-optimized
   6600..6734    -  polyA_signal   SV40 poly(A) signal: SV40 polyadenylation signal
   6757..6840    -  CDS            large T antigen (fragment): large T antigen from SV40 (simian virus 40)
   7407..7430    -  misc_feature   MCS (fragment): pBluescript multiple cloning site
   7443..7461    -  promoter       T3 promoter: promoter for bacteriophage T3 RNA polymerase
   7506..7522    -  protein_bind   lac operator: The lac repressor binds to the lac operator to inhibit transcription in E. coli. This inhibition can be relieved by adding lactose or isopropyl-β-D-thiogalactopyranoside (IPTG). lac repressor encoded by lacI
   7530..7560    -  promoter       lac promoter: promoter for the E. coli lac operon
   7575..7596    -  protein_bind   CAP binding site: CAP binding activates transcription in the presence of cAMP. E. coli catabolite activator protein
   7609..7701    -  CDS            lacI (fragment): lac repressor; lacI; The lac repressor binds to the lac operator to inhibit transcription in E. coli. This inhibition can be relieved by adding lactose or isopropyl-β-D-thiogalactopyranoside (IPTG).
   7884..8472    -  rep_origin     ori: high-copy-number ColE1/pMB1/pBR322/pUC origin of replication
   8643..9503    -  CDS            AmpR: β-lactamase; bla; confers resistance to ampicillin, carbenicillin, and related antibiotics
   9504..9608    -  promoter       AmpR promoter: bla
