[The description below was written by a language model from this plasmid's Addgene catalogue record and pLannotate feature annotations shown in this document.]
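Description:
p3.2mar-GFP is a 9.6 kb enhancer-reporter plasmid built in the pT2HE backbone, in which a 3.2 kb (3,187 bp) regulatory fragment from the marine form of the threespine stickleback (Gasterosteus aculeatus) is placed upstream of an hsp70 promoter driving EGFP. The fragment was inserted between SfiI sites and is described as the marine armor plate enhancer. The feature table picks up two short stretches with similarity to the human ectodysplasin (EDA) coding sequence within this region, consistent with the insert being genomic DNA from the stickleback EDA locus that includes exon sequence. In this kind of design the promoter acts as a basal element, so the spatial and temporal pattern of GFP reflects the activity of the linked enhancer. The EGFP open reading frame is followed by an SV40 polyadenylation signal. The hsp70 promoter is recorded in the catalogue fields but is not itself annotated in the feature table.

The plasmid is maintained in E. coli through a high-copy ColE1/pUC-type origin and selected with ampicillin via the β-lactamase gene and its native promoter. Remnants of a pBluescript-type cloning vector are also present, including a partial f1 origin, the lac promoter/operator region, a T3 promoter and part of the multiple cloning site. A short fragment matching medaka tyrosinase lies next to the f1 remnant, and its role is not stated in the record. Although catalogued as a mammalian expression vector, the stated purpose is to report the activity of the marine armor plate enhancer, as part of work on regulatory changes that alter expression of the stickleback armor plates gene EDA.
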