Addgene plasmid #63694: p3.2mar-GFP
Purpose: 3.2 kb marine armor plate enhancer driving GFP reporter
Depositing lab: David Kingsley. Depositing organization: Stanford University. Publication: A recurrent regulatory change underlying altered expression and Wnt response of the stickleback armor plates gene EDA. O'Brown NM, Summers BR, Jones FC, Brady SD, Kingsley DM. Elife. 2015 Jan 28;4:e05290. doi: 10.7554/eLife.05290. PubMed 25629660.
Backbone
  Vector backbone: pT2HE
  Backbone manufacturer: Tim Howes
  Backbone size w/o insert (bp): 6440
  Total vector size (bp): 9627
  Vector type: Mammalian Expression
Growth in bacteria
  Bacterial resistance: Ampicillin, 100 μg/mL
  Growth temperature: 37°C
  Growth strain: Top10
  Copy number: Unknown
Gene/Insert
  Gene/Insert name: 3.2 kb marine stickleback armor plate enhancer
  Species: Stickleback (G. aculeatus)
  Insert size (bp): 3187
  Promoter: hsp70
  Tag / fusion protein: EGFP
  Cloning method: Restriction Enzyme; 5′ cloning site Sfi1 (unknown if destroyed); 3′ cloning site Sfi1 (unknown if destroyed)
  Sequencing primers: 5′ TAGCAGGAAACGTGAGCAGAGAC; 3′ GGAAATAACCAAGCGACACCCCTG
Terms and licenses: Academic/Nonprofit Terms; Industry Terms: Not Available to Industry
How to cite: p3.2mar-GFP was a gift from David Kingsley (Addgene plasmid # 63694 ; http://n2t.net/addgene:63694 ; RRID:Addgene_63694)
