>Addgene plasmid #63694 | p3.2mar-GFP | addgene partial sequence | sequence record 108076 | Tol2-F 5'-CAATCCTGCAGTGCTGAAAA-3'
GTCTTGATAGAGAGGCTGCAAATAGCAGGAAACGTGAGCAGAGACTCCCTGGTGTCTGAAACACAGGCCA
GATAGGCCACATGGTGTGGGAGAGCAGTGATCGTTCTTTCAAACTATTTCACTGTTTGTTTTGTTTTAGT
CATCATCATCGTCTCCTTTGTTTCCCCAACAGTGTTGAAGGCCAGAAATTGATCATGTCTCTCTCCCTTA
TTGTTTCAGGGGTTCCCGATAAGACAAAAACAAAAGAATTCCAGGTAGAGCATGTCAGCTATTGAAGTAA
AGTCTTACCACAGACACAAGCGCTGATAAAACAGCGGCTGCTTTGTTTAAATGTGTATCATGTGTTGCTC
ACCAGGGATCTTCTTTCTTTATTTTCTTTCAGCCTGCAGTGGTTCATTTGCAGGGTCAGGAGACGACCAT
CCAAGTGAGAGAAGGTGGGGCTTCCGTCCGCTCGGTCTCTTGTAGTTGCGCCGCTGTCTTTGACGCAAAG
TCATTAACGTGTCAACACCCTTTGTCACAGAACCGGGCCTGCAACTGTTACCGCTACACACGGACTTACA
CCACAACGAATATATAACCTGCTAACCATATTTACTTTACTAGGGTTGTGTATGATTTTGGTTAAGCGGA
AGTAATCTTCTAGCTATTACACGATTAGTTCAGTAGGCTTGTATTTTAAATCAGACGTGTCAGACTTGGC
CAGAGCTGAACCCTCGAATGTTAGCAGGTTGAAGTCATCCTGCATCATTTGTGTGTGTGTGTGTGTGAGA
ATCATGAGATGGTTTATATATTCCGCCAGTGCTGAGCTCTGGTTGTAGTTAAACCCTGCTGAGAGCTGTT
T
