>Addgene plasmid #63694 | p3.2mar-GFP | addgene partial sequence | sequence record 108163 | C-ter-GFP 5'-CTCCTCGCCCTTGCTCAC-3'
ATTAGAATTAATTTTATATTTATACAATTTATGGTGCAATTGTTTCATTATGAAAGGATTTTTCTAGTCA
ACAAGTGAAATTCTCTTAATAACCAAGTTATTATTAGTTGTACAAGTAAAACGCTAATTTTCTTTTGTAG
ACAACATTAACACAAATTCATTTAGGACATTTGCTAGTATTTATGGTTATTATGCTCATATAAAATAATG
TCAGCAACATAAAGTAAATGCCCGTCTGTTCATTGCTTTTTTTAAAAATCCTTATTGTGAAAACGGGAAA
TATAATTTTCTAGTAGACCTAAAATAAGATGAACATAGGCAGTCCACATGTAAAAAGATTACATATACAA
AGTTGATTTTTTGACATTAAGTACATATAATCTCTATATAATTCTGATTAGCCAATAGAGTACAATATAT
TGAGACTTACCTTACAGTAGATTCTTAAATAGAGCGAATAAACACCTCGTCGGGGAAAAAGTCCTGTCAG
GCTGCTCTTTTCTTCTTTGTCAAGTCGCTTCTCTTCGGTTGAGTTTCTCTGCGGTCTCTCTTTCGCCCTT
TAAATACAGCAGAGCGCGCACCCGTTCAGACTCTACACTGTTCTGGAAGCCTCCAGTGAATTCGACCAAT
CAAAACACAGCAGGCAGCCGCGTCACTTCTTCAGCTGTCATTGAGAGGAGCCGCTGAGAGGAATGTAGTG
GAGATTTCCAGAGTTTTACCGTGAAATTACGCGAAACAGCGGTCAAAA
